>Addgene plasmid #119842 | mCerulean-proα1(I) | depositor full sequence | sequence record 227711 | mCerulean-proα1(I) sequence 10506 bps
GACGGATCGGGAGATCTCCCGATCCCCTATGGTGCACTCTCAGTACAATCTGCTCTGATGCCGCATAGTT
AAGCCAGTATCTGCTCCCTGCTTGTGTGTTGGAGGTCGCTGAGTAGTGCGCGAGCAAAATTTAAGCTACA
ACAAGGCAAGGCTTGACCGACAATTGCATGAAGAATCTGCTTAGGGTTAGGCGTTTTGCGCTGCTTCGCG
ATGTACGGGCCAGATATACGCGTTGACATTGATTATTGACTAGTTATTAATAGTAATCAATTACGGGGTC
ATTAGTTCATAGCCCATATATGGAGTTCCGCGTTACATAACTTACGGTAAATGGCCCGCCTGGCTGACCG
CCCAACGACCCCCGCCCATTGACGTCAATAATGACGTATGTTCCCATAGTAACGCCAATAGGGACTTTCC
ATTGACGTCAATGGGTGGAGTATTTACGGTAAACTGCCCACTTGGCAGTACATCAAGTGTATCATATGCC
AAGTACGCCCCCTATTGACGTCAATGACGGTAAATGGCCCGCCTGGCATTATGCCCAGTACATGACCTTA
TGGGACTTTCCTACTTGGCAGTACATCTACGTATTAGTCATCGCTATTACCATGGTGATGCGGTTTTGGC
AGTACATCAATGGGCGTGGATAGCGGTTTGACTCACGGGGATTTCCAAGTCTCCACCCCATTGACGTCAA
TGGGAGTTTGTTTTGGCACCAAAATCAACGGGACTTTCCAAAATGTCGTAACAACTCCGCCCCATTGACG
CAAATGGGCGGTAGGCGTGTACGGTGGGAGGTCTATATAAGCAGAGCTCTCTGGCTAACTAGAGAACCCA
CTGCTTACTGGCTTATCGAAATTAATACGACTCACTATAGGGAGACCCAAGCTGGCTAGCGTTTAAACTT
AAGCTTATGTCTAGGGTCTAGACATGTTCAGCTTTGTGGACCTCCGGCTCCTGCTCCTCTTAGGGGCCAC
TGCCCTCCTGACGCATGGCCAAGAAGATATCGTGAGCAAGGGCGAGGAGCTGTTCACCGGGGTGGTGCCC
ATCCTGGTCGAGCTGGACGGCGACGTAAACGGCCACAAGTTCAGCGTGTCCGGCGAGGGCGAGGGCGATG
CCACCTACGGCAAGCTGACCCTGAAGTTCATCTGCACCACCGGCAAGCTGCCCGTGCCCTGGCCCACCCT
CGTGACCACCCTGACCTGGGGCGTGCAGTGCTTCGCCCGCTACCCCGACCACATGAAGCAGCACGACTTC
TTCAAGTCCGCCATGCCCGAAGGCTACGTCCAGGAGCGCACCATCTTCTTCAAGGACGACGGCAACTACA
AGACCCGCGCCGAGGTGAAGTTCGAGGGCGACACCCTGGTGAACCGCATCGAGCTGAAGGGCATCGACTT
CAAGGAGGACGGCAACATCCTGGGGCACAAGCTGGAGTACAACGCCATCAGCGACAACGTCTATATCACC
GCCGACAAGCAGAAGAACGGCATCAAGGCCAACTTCAAGATCCGCCACAACATCGAGGACGGCAGCGTGC
AGCTCGCCGACCACTACCAGCAGAACACCCCCATCGGCGACGGCCCCGTGCTGCTGCCCGACAACCACTA
CCTGAGCACCCAGTCCAAGCTGAGCAAAGACCCCAACGAGAAGCGCGATCACATGGTCCTGCTGGAGTTC
GTGACCGCCGCCGGGATCACTCTCGGCATGGACGAGCTGTACGAGTCAGAAGATGTAGGAGTCGAGGGAC
CCAAGGGAGACCCTGGCCCCCAAGGCCCAAGGGGACCCGTTGGCCCCCCTGGACGAGATGGCATCCCTGG
ACAGCCTGGACTTCCTGGTCCTCCTGGTCCCCCTGGGCCCCCCGGACCCCCTGGCCTTGGAGGAAACTTT
GCTTCCCAGATGTCCTATGGCTATGATGAAAAATCAGCTGGAGTTTCCGTGCCTGGCCCCATGGGTCCTT
CTGGTCCTCGTGGTCTCCCTGGCCCCCCTGGTGCACCTGGTCCACAAGGTTTCCAAGGCCCCCCTGGTGA
ACCTGGCGAGCCTGGCGGTTCAGGTCCAATGGGTCCCCGAGGTCCCCCTGGCCCTCCTGGCAAGAATGGA
GATGATGGGGAAGCTGGCAAGCCCGGCCGTCCTGGTGAGCGTGGACCTCCTGGACCTCAGGGTGCTCGTG
GATTGCCTGGAACAGCTGGCCTCCCTGGAATGAAGGGACACCGAGGCTTCAGTGGTTTGGATGGTGCCAA
AGGAGATGCTGGTCCTGCTGGTCCTAAGGGAGAGCCCGGCAGTCCTGGTGAAAACGGAGCTCCTGGCCAG
ATGGGTCCCCGAGGTCTGCCCGGTGAGAGAGGTCGCCCTGGACCTCCTGGCACTGCTGGTGCTCGCGGTA
ACGATGGTGCTGTTGGTGCTGCTGGACCCCCTGGTCCCACCGGCCCCACTGGCCCTCCTGGCTTCCCTGG
TGCAGTTGGTGCTAAGGGTGAAGCTGGTCCCCAAGGAGCTAGAGGCTCTGAAGGTCCCCAGGGTGTGCGT
GGTGAGCCCGGACCCCCTGGCCCTGCTGGTGCTGCCGGCCCTGCTGGAAACCCTGGTGCTGATGGACAAC
CTGGCGCTAAAGGTGCCAATGGTGCTCCTGGTATTGCTGGTGCTCCTGGCTTCCCTGGTGCCCGAGGCCC
CTCTGGACCCCAGGGCCCCAGCGGCCCTCCAGGTCCCAAGGGTAACAGTGGTGAACCTGGTGCTCCTGGC
AACAAAGGAGACACTGGTGCCAAAGGAGAACCCGGTGCTACTGGAGTTCAAGGTCCCCCAGGCCCTGCCG
GAGAAGAAGGAAAACGAGGAGCCCGTGGTGAGCCTGGACCTTCCGGACTGCCTGGACCTCCTGGCGAGCG
TGGTGGACCTGGTAGCCGTGGTTTCCCTGGTGCTGATGGTGTTGCTGGCCCCAAGGGTCCTTCCGGTGAA
CGTGGTGCTCCCGGACCTGCTGGTCCCAAAGGTTCTCCTGGTGAAGCTGGTCGCCCCGGTGAAGCTGGTC
TCCCTGGTGCCAAGGGTCTCACTGGCAGTCCTGGCAGCCCTGGTCCTGATGGCAAAACCGGCCCCCCTGG
TCCCGCTGGTCAAGATGGTCGCCCTGGACCCGCAGGTCCTCCTGGAGCCCGTGGCCAGGCTGGTGTGATG
GGATTCCCTGGACCTAAGGGTACCGCTGGAGAACCTGGAAAGGCTGGAGAGCGAGGCCTTCCCGGACCCC
CTGGCGCTGTTGGTCCTGCTGGCAAAGATGGAGAAGCTGGAGCTCAGGGAGCCCCTGGCCCTGCTGGTCC
TGCTGGTGAGAGAGGTGAACAAGGTCCCGCTGGCTCCCCTGGATTCCAGGGTCTTCCTGGTCCTGCCGGT
CCTCCTGGTGAAGCAGGCAAGCCTGGTGAACAGGGTGTTCCTGGAGACCTTGGTGCCCCTGGACCCTCTG
GCGCAAGAGGCGAGAGAGGTTTCCCTGGTGAACGTGGTGTTCAAGGTCCCCCAGGTCCTGCTGGTCCCCG
AGGAAACAATGGTGCCCCCGGCAACGATGGTGCCAAGGGTGATACTGGTGCCCCCGGAGCTCCCGGTAGC
CAGGGTGCCCCCGGTCTTCAGGGAATGCCTGGTGAACGTGGTGCAGCTGGTCTTCCAGGTCCTAAGGGTG
ACAGAGGTGATGCTGGTCCCAAAGGTGCTGATGGTTCTCCTGGTAAAGATGGTGCCCGTGGTCTGACTGG
TCCCATTGGTCCTCCTGGCCCTGCTGGTGCCCCTGGTGACAAGGGTGAAGCTGGTCCCAGTGGTCCTCCC
GGTCCCACCGGAGCCCGTGGTGCTCCCGGAGACCGTGGTGAGGCTGGTCCCCCTGGTCCTGCTGGCTTTG
CCGGCCCCCCTGGTGCTGATGGCCAACCTGGTGCGAAAGGTGAACCTGGTGATACTGGTGTTAAAGGTGA
TGCTGGTCCTCCTGGCCCTGCTGGTCCTGCTGGACCCCCCGGCCCCATTGGTAACGTTGGTGCTCCTGGA
CCCAAAGGTCCTCGTGGTGCTGCTGGTCCCCCTGGTGCTACTGGCTTCCCTGGTGCTGCTGGCCGTGTCG
GTCCCCCTGGTCCCTCTGGAAATGCTGGACCCCCTGGCCCTCCCGGTCCCGTTGGCAAAGAAGGGGGCAA
AGGTCCCCGTGGTGAGACTGGCCCTGCTGGACGTCCTGGTGAAGTTGGTCCCCCAGGTCCCCCCGGTCCT
GCTGGTGAGAAAGGATCTCCTGGTGCTGATGGACCTGCTGGCTCTCCTGGTACCCCTGGACCTCAGGGTA
TTGCTGGACAACGTGGTGTGGTCGGTCTTCCCGGTCAGAGAGGAGAAAGAGGCTTCCCTGGTCTTCCTGG
CCCCTCTGGTGAACCTGGCAAACAAGGTCCTTCTGGATCAAGTGGTGAACGCGGTCCCCCTGGCCCCATG
GGGCCCCCTGGATTGGCTGGTCCCCCTGGTGAATCTGGACGTGAGGGATCCCCTGGTGCTGAAGGCTCCC
CTGGAAGGGATGGTGCTCCCGGGGCCAAGGGTGACCGTGGTGAGACTGGCCCTGCTGGCCCCCCTGGTGC
CCCTGGTGCTCCCGGTGCTCCCGGCCCTGTTGGTCCCGCTGGCAAGAATGGCGATCGTGGTGAGACTGGT
CCTGCTGGTCCTGCTGGTCCCATTGGCCCTGCTGGTGCCCGTGGCCCTGCTGGACCCCAAGGCCCCCGTG
GTGACAAGGGTGAGACAGGCGAACAAGGTGACAGAGGCATAAAGGGTCATCGTGGCTTCTCTGGTCTCCA
GGGTCCTCCTGGTTCTCCTGGTTCTCCTGGTGAACAAGGCCCCTCTGGAGCTTCAGGTCCTGCAGGCCCC
CGGGGTCCCCCTGGCTCTGCTGGTTCTCCTGGCAAAGACGGACTCAACGGTCTCCCTGGCCCCATTGGTC
CCCCTGGTCCTCGAGGTCGCACTGGTGACAGCGGCCCTGCTGGTCCCCCCGGCCCTCCTGGACCCCCTGG
CCCTCCTGGACCTCCCAGTGGCGGTTATGACTTCAGCTTCCTGCCTCAGCCACCTCAAGAGAAGTCTCAA
GATGGTGGCCGCTACTACCGGGCCGATGATGCTAACGTGGTTCGTGACCGTGACCTTGAGGTGGACACCA
CCCTCAAGAGCCTGAGTCAGCAGATTGAGAACATCCGCAGCCCCGAAGGCAGCCGCAAGAACCCTGCCCG
CACATGCCGCGACCTCAAGATGTGCCACTCTGACTGGAAGAGCGGAGAGTACTGGATCGACCCTAACCAA
GGCTGCAACCTGGACGCCATCAAGGTCTACTGCAACATGGAGACAGGTCAGACCTGTGTGTTCCCTACTC
AGCCGTCTGTGCCTCAGAAGAACTGGTACATCAGCCCGAACCCCAAGGAAAAGAAGCACGTCTGGTTTGG
AGAGAGCATGACCGATGGATTCCCGTTCGAGTACGGAAGCGAGGGCTCCGACCCCGCCGATGTCGCTATC
CAGCTGACCTTCCTGCGCCTAATGTCCACCGAGGCCTCCCAGAACATCACCTATCACTGCAAGAACAGCG
TAGCCTACATGGACCAGCAGACTGGCAACCTCAAGAAGGCCCTGCTCCTCCAGGGATCCAACGAGATCGA
GCTCAGAGGCGAAGGCAACAGTCGCTTCACCTACAGCACCCTTGTGGACGGCTGCACGAGTCACACCGGA
ACTTGGGGCAAGACAGTCATCGAATACAAAACCACCAAGACCTCCCGCCTGCCCATCATCGATGTGGCTC
CCTTGGACATTGGTGCCCCAGACCAGGAATTCGGACTAGACATTGGCCCTGCCTGCTTCGTGTAAACTCC
CTCCACCCCAATCTGGTTCCCTCCCACCCAGCCCACTTTTCCCCAACCCTGGAAACAGACGAACAACCCA
AACTCAATTTCCCCCAAAAGCCAAAAATATGGGAGATAATTTCACATGGACTTTGGAAAACATTTTTTTT
CCTTTGCATTCACCTTTCAAACTTAGTTTTTACCTTTGACCAACTGAACGTGACCAAAAACCAAAAGTGC
ATTCAACCTTACCAAAAAAGAAAAAAAAAAAAAAAGCGGCCGCTCGAGTCTAGAGGGCCCGTTTAAACCC
GCTGATCAGCCTCGACTGTGCCTTCTAGTTGCCAGCCATCTGTTGTTTGCCCCTCCCCCGTGCCTTCCTT
GACCCTGGAAGGTGCCACTCCCACTGTCCTTTCCTAATAAAATGAGGAAATTGCATCGCATTGTCTGAGT
AGGTGTCATTCTATTCTGGGGGGTGGGGTGGGGCAGGACAGCAAGGGGGAGGATTGGGAAGACAATAGCA
GGCATGCTGGGGATGCGGTGGGCTCTATGGCTTCTGAGGCGGAAAGAACCAGCTGGGGCTCTAGGGGGTA
TCCCC
[124 nt withheld, positions 6376-6499]
C
[91 nt withheld, positions 6501-6591]
A
[49 nt withheld, positions 6593-6641]
CCTTTGACGTTGGAGTCCACGTTCTTT
[37 nt withheld, positions 6669-6705]
ACCCTATCTCGGTCTATTCTTTTGATTTATAAGGGATTTTGCCGATTTCGGCCTATTGGTTAAAAAATGA
GCTGATTTAACAAAAATTTAACGCGAATTAATTCTGTGGAATGTGTGTCAGTTAGGGTGTGGAAAGTCCC
CAGGCTCCCCAGCAGGCAGAAGTATGCAAAGCATGCATCTCAATTAGTCAGCAACCAGGTGTGGAAAGTC
CCCAGGCTCCCCAGCAGGCAGAAGTATGCAAAGCATGCATCTCAATTAGTCAGCAACCATAGTCCCGCCC
CTAACTCCGCCCATCCCGCCCCTAACTCCGCCCAGTTCCGCCCATTCTCCGCCCCATGGCTGACTAATTT
TTTTTATTTATGCAGAGGCCGAGGCCGCCTCTGCCTCTGAGCTATTCCAGAAGTAGTGAGGAGGCTTTTT
TGGAGGCCTAGGCTTTTGCAAAAAGCTCCCGGGAGCTTGTATATCCATTTTCGGATCTGATCAAGAGACA
GGATGAGGATCGTTTCGCATGATTGAACAAGATGGATTGCACGCAGGTTCTCCGGCCGCTTGGGTGGAGA
GGCTATTCGGCTATGACTGGGCACAACAGACAATCGGCTGCTCTGATGCCGCCGTGTTCCGGCTGTCAGC
GCAGGGGCGCCCGGTTCTTTTTGTCAAGACCGACCTGTCCGGTGCCCTGAATGAACTGCAGGACGAGGCA
GCGCGGCTATCGTGGCTGGCCACGACGGGCGTTCCTTGCGCAGCTGTGCTCGACGTTGTCACTGAAGCGG
GAAGGGACTGGCTGCTATTGGGCGAAGTGCCGGGGCAGGATCTCCTGTCATCTCACCTTGCTCCTGCCGA
GAAAGTATCCATCATGGCTGATGCAATGCGGCGGCTGCATACGCTTGATCCGGCTACCTGCCCATTCGAC
CACCAAGCGAAACATCGCATCGAGCGAGCACGTACTCGGATGGAAGCCGGTCTTGTCGATCAGGATGATC
TGGACGAAGAGCATCAGGGGCTCGCGCCAGCCGAACTGTTCGCCAGGCTCAAGGCGCGCATGCCCGACGG
CGAGGATCTCGTCGTGACCCATGGCGATGCCTGCTTGCCGAATATCATGGTGGAAAATGGCCGCTTTTCT
GGATTCATCGACTGTGGCCGGCTGGGTGTGGCGGACCGCTATCAGGACATAGCGTTGGCTACCCGTGATA
TTGCTGAAGAGCTTGGCGGCGAATGGGCTGACCGCTTCCTCGTGCTTTACGGTATCGCCGCTCCCGATTC
GCAGCGCATCGCCTTCTATCGCCTTCTTGACGAGTTCTTCTGAGCGGGACTCTGGGGTTCGAAATGACCG
ACCAAGCGACGCCCAACCTGCCATCACGAGATTTCGATTCCACCGCCGCCTTCTATGAAAGGTTGGGCTT
CGGAATCGTTTTCCGGGACGCCGGCTGGATGATCCTCCAGCGCGGGGATCTCATGCTGGAGTTCTTCGCC
CACCCCAACTTGTTTATTGCAGCTTATAATGGTTACAAATAAAGCAATAGCATCACAAATTTCACAAATA
AAGCATTTTTTTCACTGCATTCTAGTTGTGGTTTGTCCAAACTCATCAATGTATCTTATCATGTCTGTAT
ACCGTCGACCTCTAGCTAGAGCTTGGCGTAATCATGGTCATAGCTGTTTCCTGTGTGAAATTGTTATCCG
CTCACAATTCCACACAACATACGAGCCGGAAGCATAAAGTGTAAAGCCTGGGGTGCCTAATGAGTGAGCT
AACTCACATTAATTGCGTTGCGCTCACTGCCCGCTTTCCAGTCGGGAAACCTGTCGTGCCAGCTGCATTA
ATGAATCGGCCAACGCGCGGGGAGAGGCGGTTTGCGTATTGGGCGCTCTTCCGCTTCCTCGCTCACTGAC
TCGCTGCGCTCGGTCGTTCGGCTGCGGCGAGCGGTATCAGCTCACTCAAAGGCGGTAATACGGTTATCCA
CAGAATCAGGGGATAACGCAGGAAAGAACATGTGAGCAAAAGGCCAGCAAAAGGCCAGGAACCGTAAAAA
GGCCGCGTTGCTGGCGTTTTTCCATAGGCTCCGCCCCCCTGACGAGCATCACAAAAATCGACGCTCAAGT
CAGAGGTGGCGAAACCCGACAGGACTATAAAGATACCAGGCGTTTCCCCCTGGAAGCTCCCTCGTGCGCT
CTCCTGTTCCGACCCTGCCGCTTACCGGATACCTGTCCGCCTTTCTCCCTTCGGGAAGCGTGGCGCTTTC
TCATAGCTCACGCTGTAGGTATCTCAGTTCGGTGTAGGTCGTTCGCTCCAAGCTGGGCTGTGTGCACGAA
CCCCCCGTTCAGCCCGACCGCTGCGCCTTATCCGGTAACTATCGTCTTGAGTCCAACCCGGTAAGACACG
ACTTATCGCCACTGGCAGCAGCCACTGGTAACAGGATTAGCAGAGCGAGGTATGTAGGCGGTGCTACAGA
GTTCTTGAAGTGGTGGCCTAACTACGGCTACACTAGAAGAACAGTATTTGGTATCTGCGCTCTGCTGAAG
CCAGTTACCTTCGGAAAAAGAGTTGGTAGCTCTTGATCCGGCAAACAAACCACCGCTGGTAGCGGTTTTT
TTGTTTGCAAGCAGCAGATTACGCGCAGAAAAAAAGGATCTCAAGAAGATCCTTTGATCTTTTCTACGGG
GTCTGACGCTCAGTGGAACGAAAACTCACGTTAAGGGATTTTGGTCATGAGATTATCAAAAAGGATCTTC
ACCTAGATCCTTTTAAATTAAAAATGAAGTTTTAAATCAATCTAAAGTATATATGAGTAAACTTGGTCTG
ACAGTTACCAATGCTTAATCAGTGAGGCACCTATCTCAGCGATCTGTCTATTTCGTTCATCCATAGTTGC
CTGACTCCCCGTCGTGTAGATAACTACGATACGGGAGGGCTTACCATCTGGCCCCAGTGCTGCAATGATA
CCGCGAGACCCACGCTCACCGGCTCCAGATTTATCAGCAATAAACCAGCCAGCCGGAAGGGCCGAGCGCA
GAAGTGGTCCTGCAACTTTATCCGCCTCCATCCAGTCTATTAATTGTTGCCGGGAAGCTAGAGTAAGTAG
TTCGCCAGTTAATAGTTTGCGCAACGTTGTTGCCATTGCTACAGGCATCGTGGTGTCACGCTCGTCGTTT
GGTATGGCTTCATTCAGCTCCGGTTCCCAACGATCAAGGCGAGTTACATGATCCCCCATGTTGTGCAAAA
AAGCGGTTAGCTCCTTCGGTCCTCCGATCGTTGTCAGAAGTAAGTTGGCCGCAGTGTTATCACTCATGGT
TATGGCAGCACTGCATAATTCTCTTACTGTCATGCCATCCGTAAGATGCTTTTCTGTGACTGGTGAGTAC
TCAACCAAGTCATTCTGAGAATAGTGTATGCGGCGACCGAGTTGCTCTTGCCCGGCGTCAATACGGGATA
ATACCGCGCCACATAGCAGAACTTTAAAAGTGCTCATCATTGGAAAACGTTCTTCGGGGCGAAAACTCTC
AAGGATCTTACCGCTGTTGAGATCCAGTTCGATGTAACCCACTCGTGCACCCAACTGATCTTCAGCATCT
TTTACTTTCACCAGCGTTTCTGGGTGAGCAAAAACAGGAAGGCAAAATGCCGCAAAAAAGGGAATAAGGG
CGACACGGAAATGTTGAATACTCATACTCTTCCTTTTTCAATATTATTGAAGCATTTATCAGGGTTATTG
TCTCATGAGCGGATACATATTTGAATGTATTTAGAAAAATAAACAAATAGGGGTTCCGCGCACATTTCCC
CGAAAAGTGCCACCTGACGTC
Features (pLannotate 1.2.2; 23 found; start..end, strand, type, name):
     28..80      -  misc_feature   bom (fragment): basis of mobility region from pBR322
    235..614     +  enhancer       CMV enhancer: human cytomegalovirus immediate early enhancer
    615..818     +  promoter       CMV promoter: human cytomegalovirus (CMV) immediate early promoter
    814..847     +  LTR            5' LTR (truncated) (fragment): truncated 5' long terminal repeat (LTR) from HIV-1
    863..881     +  promoter       T7 promoter: promoter for bacteriophage T7 RNA polymerase
   1009..1722    +  CDS            mCerulean: mCerulean is a basic (constitutively fluorescent) cyan fluorescent protein published in 2005, derived from Aequorea victoria. It is reported to be a very rapidly-maturing monomer.
   1903..1953    +  CDS            COL1A1 (fragment): CO1A1_RABIT - Experimental evidence at protein level: Swiss-Prot protein existence level 1. Type I collagen is a member of group I collagen (fibrillar forming collagen). From Oryctolagus cuniculus (Rabbit).
   4987..5802    +  CDS            Col1a1 (fragment): CO1A1_MOUSE - Also known as Cola1. Experimental evidence at protein level: Swiss-Prot protein existence level 1. Type I collagen is a member of group I collagen (fibrillar forming collagen). From Mus musculus (Mouse).
   6034..6056    -  promoter       URA3 promoter (fragment): S. cerevisiae URA3
   6106..6330    +  polyA_signal   bGH poly(A) signal: bovine growth hormone polyadenylation signal
   6334..6355    +  promoter       SV40 promoter (fragment): SV40 enhancer and early promoter
   6376..6804    +  rep_origin     f1 ori (sequence partly withheld): f1 bacteriophage origin of replication; arrow indicates direction of (+) strand synthesis
   6818..7147    +  promoter       SV40 promoter: SV40 enhancer and early promoter
   7214..8005    +  CDS            neo: KKA2_KLEPN - Also known as kan, nptII. Experimental evidence at protein level: Swiss-Prot protein existence level 1. Resistance to kanamycin, neomycin, paromomycin, ribostamycin, butirosin and gentamicin B. From Klebsiella pneumoniae.
   8029..8187    +  CDS            ble (fragment): BLE_KLEPN - Experimental evidence at protein level: Swiss-Prot protein existence level 1. Binding protein with a strong affinity to the bleomycin family of antibiotics. Binds to CL990; an antimitotic-antibiotic compound. From Klebsiella pneumoniae.
   8182..8303    +  polyA_signal   SV40 poly(A) signal: SV40 polyadenylation signal
   8376..8392    -  protein_bind   lac operator: The lac repressor binds to the lac operator to inhibit transcription in E. coli. This inhibition can be relieved by adding lactose or isopropyl-β-D-thiogalactopyranoside (IPTG). lac repressor encoded by lacI
   8400..8430    -  promoter       lac promoter: promoter for the E. coli lac operon
   8445..8466    -  protein_bind   CAP binding site: CAP binding activates transcription in the presence of cAMP. E. coli catabolite activator protein
   8479..8571    -  CDS            lacI (fragment): lac repressor; lacI; The lac repressor binds to the lac operator to inhibit transcription in E. coli. This inhibition can be relieved by adding lactose or isopropyl-β-D-thiogalactopyranoside (IPTG).
   8754..9339    -  rep_origin     ori: high-copy-number ColE1/pMB1/pBR322/pUC origin of replication
   9510..10370   -  CDS            AmpR: β-lactamase; bla; confers resistance to ampicillin, carbenicillin, and related antibiotics
  10371..10475   -  promoter       AmpR promoter: bla
