>Addgene plasmid #119842 | mCerulean-proα1(I) | addgene full sequence | sequence record 233869 | Addgene NGS Result
GACATTGATTATTGACTAGTTATTAATAGTAATCAATTACGGGGTCATTAGTTCATAGCCCATATATGGA
GTTCCGCGTTACATAACTTACGGTAAATGGCCCGCCTGGCTGACCGCCCAACGACCCCCGCCCATTGACG
TCAATAATGACGTATGTTCCCATAGTAACGCCAATAGGGACTTTCCATTGACGTCAATGGGTGGAGTATT
TACGGTAAACTGCCCACTTGGCAGTACATCAAGTGTATCATATGCCAAGTACGCCCCCTATTGACGTCAA
TGACGGTAAATGGCCCGCCTGGCATTATGCCCAGTACATGACCTTATGGGACTTTCCTACTTGGCAGTAC
ATCTACGTATTAGTCATCGCTATTACCATGGTGATGCGGTTTTGGCAGTACATCAATGGGCGTGGATAGC
GGTTTGACTCACGGGGATTTCCAAGTCTCCACCCCATTGACGTCAATGGGAGTTTGTTTTGGCACCAAAA
TCAACGGGACTTTCCAAAATGTCGTAACAACTCCGCCCCATTGACGCAAATGGGCGGTAGGCGTGTACGG
TGGGAGGTCTATATAAGCAGAGCTCTCTGGCTAACTAGAGAACCCACTGCTTACTGGCTTATCGAAATTA
ATACGACTCACTATAGGGAGACCCAAGCTGGCTAGCGTTTAAACTTAAGCTTATGTCTAGGGTCTAGACA
TGTTCAGCTTTGTGGACCTCCGGCTCCTGCTCCTCTTAGGGGCCACTGCCCTCCTGACGCATGGCCAAGA
AGATATCGTGAGCAAGGGCGAGGAGCTGTTCACCGGGGTGGTGCCCATCCTGGTCGAGCTGGACGGCGAC
GTAAACGGCCACAAGTTCAGCGTGTCCGGCGAGGGCGAGGGCGATGCCACCTACGGCAAGCTGACCCTGA
AGTTCATCTGCACCACCGGCAAGCTGCCCGTGCCCTGGCCCACCCTCGTGACCACCCTGACCTGGGGCGT
GCAGTGCTTCGCCCGCTACCCCGACCACATGAAGCAGCACGACTTCTTCAAGTCCGCCATGCCCGAAGGC
TACGTCCAGGAGCGCACCATCTTCTTCAAGGACGACGGCAACTACAAGACCCGCGCCGAGGTGAAGTTCG
AGGGCGACACCCTGGTGAACCGCATCGAGCTGAAGGGCATCGACTTCAAGGAGGACGGCAACATCCTGGG
GCACAAGCTGGAGTACAACGCCATCAGCGACAACGTCTATATCACCGCCGACAAGCAGAAGAACGGCATC
AAGGCCAACTTCAAGATCCGCCACAACATCGAGGACGGCAGCGTGCAGCTCGCCGACCACTACCAGCAGA
ACACCCCCATCGGCGACGGCCCCGTGCTGCTGCCCGACAACCACTACCTGAGCACCCAGTCCAAGCTGAG
CAAAGACCCCAACGAGAAGCGCGATCACATGGTCCTGCTGGAGTTCGTGACCGCCGCCGGGATCACTCTC
GGCATGGACGAGCTGTACGAGTCAGAAGATGTAGGAGTCGAGGGACCCAAGGGAGACCCTGGCCCCCAAG
GCCCAAGGGGACCCGTTGGCCCCCCTGGACGAGATGGCATCCCTGGACAGCCTGGACTTCCTGGTCCTCC
TGGTCCCCCTGGGCCCCCCGGACCCCCTGGCCTTGGAGGAAACTTTGCTTCCCAGATGTCCTATGGCTAT
GATGAAAAATCAGCTGGAGTTTCCGTGCCTGGCCCCATGGGTCCTTCTGGTCCTCGTGGTCTCCCTGGCC
CCCCTGGTGCACCTGGTCCACAAGGTTTCCAAGGCCCCCCTGGTGAACCTGGCGAGCCTGGCGGTTCAGG
TCCAATGGGTCCCCGAGGTCCCCCTGGCCCTCCTGGCAAGAATGGAGATGATGGGGAAGCTGGCAAGCCC
GGCCGTCCTGGTGAGCGTGGACCTCCTGGACCTCAGGGTGCTCGTGGATTGCCTGGAACAGCTGGCCTCC
CTGGAATGAAGGGACACCGAGGCTTCAGTGGTTTGGATGGTGCCAAAGGAGATGCTGGTCCTGCTGGTCC
TAAGGGAGAGCCCGGCAGTCCTGGTGAAAACGGAGCTCCTGGCCAGATGGGTCCCCGAGGTCTGCCCGGT
GAGAGAGGTCGCCCTGGACCTCCTGGCACTGCTGGTGCTCGCGGTAACGATGGTGCTGTTGGTGCTGCTG
GACCCCCTGGTCCCACCGGCCCCACTGGCCCTCCTGGCTTCCCTGGTGCAGTTGGTGCTAAGGGTGAAGC
TGGTCCCCAAGGAGCTAGAGGCTCTGAAGGTCCCCAGGGTGTGCGTGGTGAGCCCGGACCCCCTGGCCCT
GCTGGTGCTGCCGGCCCTGCTGGAAACCCTGGTGCTGATGGACAACCTGGCGCTAAAGGTGCCAATGGTG
CTCCTGGTATTGCTGGTGCTCCTGGCTTCCCTGGTGCCCGAGGCCCCTCTGGACCCCAGGGCCCCAGCGG
CCCTCCAGGTCCCAAGGGTAACAGTGGTGAACCTGGTGCTCCTGGCAACAAAGGAGACACTGGTGCCAAA
GGAGAACCCGGTGCTACTGGAGTTCAAGGTCCCCCAGGCCCTGCCGGAGAAGAAGGAAAACGAGGAGCCC
GTGGTGAGCCTGGACCTTCCGGACTGCCTGGACCTCCTGGCGAGCGTGGTGGACCTGGTAGCCGTGGTTT
CCCTGGTGCTGATGGTGTTGCTGGCCCCAAGGGTCCTTCCGGTGAACGTGGTGCTCCCGGACCTGCTGGT
CCCAAAGGTTCTCCTGGTGAAGCTGGTCGCCCCGGTGAAGCTGGTCTCCCTGGTGCCAAGGGTCTCACTG
GCAGTCCTGGCAGCCCTGGTCCTGATGGCAAAACCGGCCCCCCTGGTCCCGCTGGTCAAGATGGTCGCCC
TGGACCCGCAGGTCCTCCTGGAGCCCGTGGCCAGGCTGGTGTGATGGGATTCCCTGGACCTAAGGGTACC
GCTGGAGAACCTGGAAAGGCTGGAGAGCGAGGCCTTCCCGGACCCCCTGGCGCTGTTGGTCCTGCTGGCA
AAGATGGAGAAGCTGGAGCTCAGGGAGCCCCTGGCCCTGCTGGTCCTGCTGGTGAGAGAGGTGAACAAGG
TCCCGCTGGCTCCCCTGGATTCCAGGGTCTTCCTGGTCCTGCCGGTCCTCCTGGTGAAGCAGGCAAGCCT
GGTGAACAGGGTGTTCCTGGAGACCTTGGTGCCCCTGGACCCTCTGGCGCAAGAGGCGAGAGAGGTTTCC
CTGGTGAACGTGGTGTACAAGGTCCCCCAGGTCCTGCTGGTCCCCGAGGAAACAATGGTGCCCCCGGCAA
CGATGGTGCCAAGGGTGATACTGGTGCCCCCGGAGCTCCCGGTAGCCAGGGTGCCCCCGGTCTTCAGGGA
ATGCCTGGTGAACGTGGTGCAGCTGGTCTTCCAGGTCCTAAGGGTGACAGAGGTGATGCTGGTCCCAAAG
GTGCTGATGGTTCTCCTGGTAAAGATGGTGCCCGTGGTCTGACTGGTCCCATTGGTCCTCCTGGCCCTGC
TGGTGCCCCTGGTGACAAGGGTGAAGCTGGTCCCAGTGGTCCTCCCGGTCCCACCGGAGCCCGTGGTGCT
CCCGGAGACCGTGGTGAGGCTGGTCCCCCTGGTCCTGCTGGCTTTGCCGGCCCCCCTGGTGCTGATGGCC
AACCTGGTGCGAAAGGTGAACCTGGTGATACTGGTGTTAAAGGTGATGCTGGTCCTCCTGGCCCTGCTGG
TCCTGCTGGACCCCCCGGCCCCATTGGTAACGTTGGTGCTCCTGGACCCAAAGGTCCTCGTGGTGCTGCT
GGTCCCCCTGGTGCTACTGGCTTCCCTGGTGCTGCTGGCCGTGTCGGTCCCCCTGGTCCCTCTGGAAATG
CTGGACCCCCTGGCCCTCCCGGTCCCGTTGGCAAAGAAGGGGGCAAAGGTCCCCGTGGTGAGACTGGCCC
TGCTGGACGTCCTGGTGAAGTTGGTCCCCCAGGTCCCCCCGGTCCTGCTGGTGAGAAAGGATCTCCTGGT
GCTGATGGACCTGCTGGCTCTCCTGGTACCCCTGGACCTCAGGGTATTGCTGGACAACGTGGTGTGGTCG
GTCTTCCCGGTCAGAGAGGAGAAAGAGGCTTCCCTGGTCTTCCTGGCCCCTCTGGTGAACCTGGCAAACA
AGGTCCTTCTGGATCAAGTGGTGAACGCGGTCCCCCTGGCCCCATGGGGCCCCCTGGATTGGCTGGTCCC
CCTGGTGAATCTGGACGTGAGGGATCCCCTGGTGCTGAAGGCTCCCCTGGAAGGGATGGTGCTCCCGGGG
CCAAGGGTGACCGTGGTGAGACTGGCCCTGCTGGCCCCCCTGGTGCCCCTGGTGCTCCCGGTGCTCCCGG
CCCTGTTGGTCCCGCTGGCAAGAATGGCGATCGTGGTGAGACTGGTCCTGCTGGTCCTGCTGGTCCCATT
GGCCCTGCTGGTGCCCGTGGCCCTGCTGGACCCCAAGGCCCCCGTGGTGACAAGGGTGAGACAGGCGAAC
AAGGTGACAGAGGCATAAAGGGTCATCGTGGCTTCTCTGGTCTCCAGGGTCCTCCTGGTTCTCCTGGTTC
TCCTGGTGAACAAGGCCCCTCTGGAGCTTCAGGTCCTGCAGGCCCCCGGGGTCCCCCTGGCTCTGCTGGT
TCTCCTGGCAAAGACGGACTCAACGGTCTCCCTGGCCCCATTGGTCCCCCTGGTCCTCGAGGTCGCACTG
GTGACAGCGGCCCTGCTGGTCCCCCCGGCCCTCCTGGACCCCCTGGCCCTCCTGGACCTCCCAGTGGCGG
TTATGACTTCAGCTTCCTGCCTCAGCCACCTCAAGAGAAGTCTCAAGATGGTGGCCGCTACTACCGGGCC
GATGATGCTAACGTGGTTCGTGACCGTGACCTTGAGGTGGACACCACCCTCAAGAGCCTGAGTCAGCAGA
TTGAGAACATCCGCAGCCCCGAAGGCAGCCGCAAGAACCCTGCCCGCACATGCCGCGACCTCAAGATGTG
CCACTCTGACTGGAAGAGCGGAGAGTACTGGATCGACCCTAACCAAGGCTGCAACCTGGACGCCATCAAG
GTCTACTGCAACATGGAGACAGGTCAGACCTGTGTGTTCCCTACTCAGCCGTCTGTGCCTCAGAAGAACT
GGTACATCAGCCCGAACCCCAAGGAAAAGAAGCACGTCTGGTTTGGAGAGAGCATGACCGATGGATTCCC
GTTCGAGTACGGAAGCGAGGGCTCCGACCCCGCCGATGTCGCTATCCAGCTGACCTTCCTGCGCCTAATG
TCCACCGAGGCCTCCCAGAACATCACCTATCACTGCAAGAACAGCGTAGCCTACATGGACCAGCAGACTG
GCAACCTCAAGAAGGCCCTGCTCCTCCAGGGATCCAACGAGATCGAGCTCAGAGGCGAAGGCAACAGTCG
CTTCACCTACAGCACCCTTGTGGACGGCTGCACGAGTCACACCGGAACTTGGGGCAAGACAGTCATCGAA
TACAAAACCACCAAGACCTCCCGCCTGCCCATCATCGATGTGGCTCCCTTGGACATTGGTGCCCCAGACC
AGGAATTCGGACTAGACATTGGCCCTGCCTGCTTCGTGTAAACTCCCTCCACCCCAATCTGGTTCCCTCC
CACCCAGCCCACTTTTCCCCAACCCTGGAAACAGACGAACAACCCAAACTCAATTTCCCCCAAAAGCCAA
AAATATGGGAGATAATTTCACATGGACTTTGGAAAACATTTTTTTTCCTTTGCATTCACCTTTCAAACTT
AGTTTTTACCTTTGACCAACTGAACGTGACCAAAAACCAAAAGTGCATTCAACCTTACCAAAAAAGAAAA
AAAAAAAAAAAGGGCGGCCGCTCGAGTCTAGAGGGCCCGTTTAAACCCGCTGATCAGCCTCGACTGTGCC
TTCTAGTTGCCAGCCATCTGTTGTTTGCCCCTCCCCCGTGCCTTCCTTGACCCTGGAAGGTGCCACTCCC
ACTGTCCTTTCCTAATAAAATGAGGAAATTGCATCGCATTGTCTGAGTAGGTGTCATTCTATTCTGGGGG
GTGGGGTGGGGCAGGACAGCAAGGGGGAGGATTGGGAAGACAATAGCAGGCATGCTGGGGATGCGGTGGG
CTCTATGGCTTCTGAGGCGGAAAGAACCAGCTGGGGCTCTAGGGGGTATCCCC
[124 nt withheld, positions 6144-6267]
C
[91 nt withheld, positions 6269-6359]
A
[49 nt withheld, positions 6361-6409]
CCTTTGACGTTGGAGTCCACGTTCTTT
[37 nt withheld, positions 6437-6473]
ACCCTATCTCGGTCTATTCTTTTGATTTATAAGGGATTTTGCCGATTTCGGCCTATTGGTTAAAAAATGA
GCTGATTTAACAAAAATTTAACGCGAATTAATTCTGTGGAATGTGTGTCAGTTAGGGTGTGGAAAGTCCC
CAGGCTCCCCAGCAGGCAGAAGTATGCAAAGCATGCATCTCAATTAGTCAGCAACCAGGTGTGGAAAGTC
CCCAGGCTCCCCAGCAGGCAGAAGTATGCAAAGCATGCATCTCAATTAGTCAGCAACCATAGTCCCGCCC
CTAACTCCGCCCATCCCGCCCCTAACTCCGCCCAGTTCCGCCCATTCTCCGCCCCATGGCTGACTAATTT
TTTTTATTTATGCAGAGGCCGAGGCCGCCTCTGCCTCTGAGCTATTCCAGAAGTAGTGAGGAGGCTTTTT
TGGAGGCCTAGGCTTTTGCAAAAAGCTCCCGGGAGCTTGTATATCCATTTTCGGATCTGATCAAGAGACA
GGATGAGGATCGTTTCGCATGATTGAACAAGATGGATTGCACGCAGGTTCTCCGGCCGCTTGGGTGGAGA
GGCTATTCGGCTATGACTGGGCACAACAGACAATCGGCTGCTCTGATGCCGCCGTGTTCCGGCTGTCAGC
GCAGGGGCGCCCGGTTCTTTTTGTCAAGACCGACCTGTCCGGTGCCCTGAATGAACTGCAGGACGAGGCA
GCGCGGCTATCGTGGCTGGCCACGACGGGCGTTCCTTGCGCAGCTGTGCTCGACGTTGTCACTGAAGCGG
GAAGGGACTGGCTGCTATTGGGCGAAGTGCCGGGGCAGGATCTCCTGTCATCTCACCTTGCTCCTGCCGA
GAAAGTATCCATCATGGCTGATGCAATGCGGCGGCTGCATACGCTTGATCCGGCTACCTGCCCATTCGAC
CACCAAGCGAAACATCGCATCGAGCGAGCACGTACTCGGATGGAAGCCGGTCTTGTCGATCAGGATGATC
TGGACGAAGAGCATCAGGGGCTCGCGCCAGCCGAACTGTTCGCCAGGCTCAAGGCGCGCATGCCCGACGG
CGAGGATCTCGTCGTGACCCATGGCGATGCCTGCTTGCCGAATATCATGGTGGAAAATGGCCGCTTTTCT
GGATTCATCGACTGTGGCCGGCTGGGTGTGGCGGACCGCTATCAGGACATAGCGTTGGCTACCCGTGATA
TTGCTGAAGAGCTTGGCGGCGAATGGGCTGACCGCTTCCTCGTGCTTTACGGTATCGCCGCTCCCGATTC
GCAGCGCATCGCCTTCTATCGCCTTCTTGACGAGTTCTTCTGAGCGGGACTCTGGGGTTCGAAATGACCG
ACCAAGCGACGCCCAACCTGCCATCACGAGATTTCGATTCCACCGCCGCCTTCTATGAAAGGTTGGGCTT
CGGAATCGTTTTCCGGGACGCCGGCTGGATGATCCTCCAGCGCGGGGATCTCATGCTGGAGTTCTTCGCC
CACCCCAACTTGTTTATTGCAGCTTATAATGGTTACAAATAAAGCAATAGCATCACAAATTTCACAAATA
AAGCATTTTTTTCACTGCATTCTAGTTGTGGTTTGTCCAAACTCATCAATGTATCTTATCATGTCTGTAT
ACCGTCGACCTCTAGCTAGAGCTTGGCGTAATCATGGTCATAGCTGTTTCCTGTGTGAAATTGTTATCCG
CTCACAATTCCACACAACATACGAGCCGGAAGCATAAAGTGTAAAGCCTGGGGTGCCTAATGAGTGAGCT
AACTCACATTAATTGCGTTGCGCTCACTGCCCGCTTTCCAGTCGGGAAACCTGTCGTGCCAGCTGCATTA
ATGAATCGGCCAACGCGCGGGGAGAGGCGGTTTGCGTATTGGGCGCTCTTCCGCTTCCTCGCTCACTGAC
TCGCTGCGCTCGGTCGTTCGGCTGCGGCGAGCGGTATCAGCTCACTCAAAGGCGGTAATACGGTTATCCA
CAGAATCAGGGGATAACGCAGGAAAGAACATGTGAGCAAAAGGCCAGCAAAAGGCCAGGAACCGTAAAAA
GGCCGCGTTGCTGGCGTTTTTCCATAGGCTCCGCCCCCCTGACGAGCATCACAAAAATCGACGCTCAAGT
CAGAGGTGGCGAAACCCGACAGGACTATAAAGATACCAGGCGTTTCCCCCTGGAAGCTCCCTCGTGCGCT
CTCCTGTTCCGACCCTGCCGCTTACCGGATACCTGTCCGCCTTTCTCCCTTCGGGAAGCGTGGCGCTTTC
TCATAGCTCACGCTGTAGGTATCTCAGTTCGGTGTAGGTCGTTCGCTCCAAGCTGGGCTGTGTGCACGAA
CCCCCCGTTCAGCCCGACCGCTGCGCCTTATCCGGTAACTATCGTCTTGAGTCCAACCCGGTAAGACACG
ACTTATCGCCACTGGCAGCAGCCACTGGTAACAGGATTAGCAGAGCGAGGTATGTAGGCGGTGCTACAGA
GTTCTTGAAGTGGTGGCCTAACTACGGCTACACTAGAAGAACAGTATTTGGTATCTGCGCTCTGCTGAAG
CCAGTTACCTTCGGAAAAAGAGTTGGTAGCTCTTGATCCGGCAAACAAACCACCGCTGGTAGCGGTGGTT
TTTTTGTTTGCAAGCAGCAGATTACGCGCAGAAAAAAAGGATCTCAAGAAGATCCTTTGATCTTTTCTAC
GGGGTCTGACGCTCAGTGGAACGAAAACTCACGTTAAGGGATTTTGGTCATGAGATTATCAAAAAGGATC
TTCACCTAGATCCTTTTAAATTAAAAATGAAGTTTTAAATCAATCTAAAGTATATATGAGTAAACTTGGT
CTGACAGTTACCAATGCTTAATCAGTGAGGCACCTATCTCAGCGATCTGTCTATTTCGTTCATCCATAGT
TGCCTGACTCCCCGTCGTGTAGATAACTACGATACGGGAGGGCTTACCATCTGGCCCCAGTGCTGCAATG
ATACCGCGAGACCCACGCTCACCGGCTCCAGATTTATCAGCAATAAACCAGCCAGCCGGAAGGGCCGAGC
GCAGAAGTGGTCCTGCAACTTTATCCGCCTCCATCCAGTCTATTAATTGTTGCCGGGAAGCTAGAGTAAG
TAGTTCGCCAGTTAATAGTTTGCGCAACGTTGTTGCCATTGCTACAGGCATCGTGGTGTCACGCTCGTCG
TTTGGTATGGCTTCATTCAGCTCCGGTTCCCAACGATCAAGGCGAGTTACATGATCCCCCATGTTGTGCA
AAAAAGCGGTTAGCTCCTTCGGTCCTCCGATCGTTGTCAGAAGTAAGTTGGCCGCAGTGTTATCACTCAT
GGTTATGGCAGCACTGCATAATTCTCTTACTGTCATGCCATCCGTAAGATGCTTTTCTGTGACTGGTGAG
TACTCAACCAAGTCATTCTGAGAATAGTGTATGCGGCGACCGAGTTGCTCTTGCCCGGCGTCAATACGGG
ATAATACCGCGCCACATAGCAGAACTTTAAAAGTGCTCATCATTGGAAAACGTTCTTCGGGGCGAAAACT
CTCAAGGATCTTACCGCTGTTGAGATCCAGTTCGATGTAACCCACTCGTGCACCCAACTGATCTTCAGCA
TCTTTTACTTTCACCAGCGTTTCTGGGTGAGCAAAAACAGGAAGGCAAAATGCCGCAAAAAAGGGAATAA
GGGCGACACGGAAATGTTGAATACTCATACTCTTCCTTTTTCAATATTATTGAAGCATTTATCAGGGTTA
TTGTCTCATGAGCGGATACATATTTGAATGTATTTAGAAAAATAAACAAATAGGGGTTCCGCGCACATTT
CCCCGAAAAGTGCCACCTGACGTCGACGGATCGGGAGATCTCCCGATCCCCTATGGTGCACTCTCAGTAC
AATCTGCTCTGATGCCGCATAGTTAAGCCAGTATCTGCTCCCTGCTTGTGTGTTGGAGGTCGCTGAGTAG
TGCGCGAGCAAAATTTAAGCTACAACAAGGCAAGGCTTGACCGACAATTGCATGAAGAATCTGCTTAGGG
TTAGGCGTTTTGCGCTGCTTCGCGATGTACGGGCCAGATATACGCGTT
Features (pLannotate 1.2.2; 23 found; start..end, strand, type, name):
      1..380     +  enhancer       CMV enhancer: human cytomegalovirus immediate early enhancer
    381..584     +  promoter       CMV promoter: human cytomegalovirus (CMV) immediate early promoter
    580..613     +  LTR            5' LTR (truncated) (fragment): truncated 5' long terminal repeat (LTR) from HIV-1
    629..647     +  promoter       T7 promoter: promoter for bacteriophage T7 RNA polymerase
    775..1488    +  CDS            mCerulean: mCerulean is a basic (constitutively fluorescent) cyan fluorescent protein published in 2005, derived from Aequorea victoria. It is reported to be a very rapidly-maturing monomer.
   1669..1719    +  CDS            COL1A1 (fragment): CO1A1_RABIT - Experimental evidence at protein level: Swiss-Prot protein existence level 1. Type I collagen is a member of group I collagen (fibrillar forming collagen). From Oryctolagus cuniculus (Rabbit).
   4753..5568    +  CDS            Col1a1 (fragment): CO1A1_MOUSE - Also known as Cola1. Experimental evidence at protein level: Swiss-Prot protein existence level 1. Type I collagen is a member of group I collagen (fibrillar forming collagen). From Mus musculus (Mouse).
   5800..5822    -  promoter       URA3 promoter (fragment): S. cerevisiae URA3
   5874..6098    +  polyA_signal   bGH poly(A) signal: bovine growth hormone polyadenylation signal
   6102..6123    +  promoter       SV40 promoter (fragment): SV40 enhancer and early promoter
   6144..6572    +  rep_origin     f1 ori (sequence partly withheld): f1 bacteriophage origin of replication; arrow indicates direction of (+) strand synthesis
   6586..6915    +  promoter       SV40 promoter: SV40 enhancer and early promoter
   6982..7773    +  CDS            neo: KKA2_KLEPN - Also known as kan, nptII. Experimental evidence at protein level: Swiss-Prot protein existence level 1. Resistance to kanamycin, neomycin, paromomycin, ribostamycin, butirosin and gentamicin B. From Klebsiella pneumoniae.
   7797..7955    +  CDS            ble (fragment): BLE_KLEPN - Experimental evidence at protein level: Swiss-Prot protein existence level 1. Binding protein with a strong affinity to the bleomycin family of antibiotics. Binds to CL990; an antimitotic-antibiotic compound. From Klebsiella pneumoniae.
   7950..8071    +  polyA_signal   SV40 poly(A) signal: SV40 polyadenylation signal
   8144..8160    -  protein_bind   lac operator: The lac repressor binds to the lac operator to inhibit transcription in E. coli. This inhibition can be relieved by adding lactose or isopropyl-β-D-thiogalactopyranoside (IPTG). lac repressor encoded by lacI
   8168..8198    -  promoter       lac promoter: promoter for the E. coli lac operon
   8213..8234    -  protein_bind   CAP binding site: CAP binding activates transcription in the presence of cAMP. E. coli catabolite activator protein
   8247..8339    -  CDS            lacI (fragment): lac repressor; lacI; The lac repressor binds to the lac operator to inhibit transcription in E. coli. This inhibition can be relieved by adding lactose or isopropyl-β-D-thiogalactopyranoside (IPTG).
   8522..9110    -  rep_origin     ori: high-copy-number ColE1/pMB1/pBR322/pUC origin of replication
   9281..10141   -  CDS            AmpR: β-lactamase; bla; confers resistance to ampicillin, carbenicillin, and related antibiotics
  10142..10246   -  promoter       AmpR promoter: bla
  10305..10357   -  misc_feature   bom (fragment): basis of mobility region from pBR322
