[The description below was written by a language model from this plasmid's Addgene catalogue record and pLannotate feature annotations shown in this document.]
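Description:
mCerulean-proα1(I) is a mammalian expression plasmid of about 10.5 kb built on the pcDNA3.1 backbone. It encodes the mouse type I procollagen α1 chain (Col1a1) carrying an internal cyan fluorescent tag. In E. coli it is maintained through a high-copy ColE1/pUC-type origin and selected with ampicillin via the β-lactamase gene. An f1 origin is also present. For mammalian cells, an SV40 early promoter drives a neomycin phosphotransferase gene with an SV40 polyadenylation signal, which allows G418 selection.

The payload is transcribed from the human CMV immediate-early enhancer/promoter and terminated by the bovine growth hormone poly(A) signal. A T7 promoter sits just upstream of the insert. In the roughly 5.1 kb insert, mCerulean replaces Col1a1 exons 2–3 near the N-terminus of the chain, while the minor triple helix of the N-propeptide and the N-terminal propeptide cleavage site are retained. The automated annotation recognises only short stretches of the collagen coding region, one of them matched to a rabbit homologue. This probably reflects the repetitive collagen sequence rather than missing insert. Small hits such as the HIV LTR, URA3 promoter, ble and lacI fragments appear to be incidental backbone matches. The depositor and sequencing-derived records differ by only a few bases and in their start coordinate.

The construct was designed for live imaging of procollagen folding, trafficking, turnover and secretion in murine osteoblasts and fibroblasts that express abundant endogenous type I procollagen. The depositor cautions that expression in other cell types, overexpression or prolonged expression can cause ER aggregation and artifacts. The appearance of fluorescent extracellular collagen fibres is given as the best indicator that the tagged chains behave normally.
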