Addgene plasmid #119842: mCerulean-proα1(I)
Purpose: Expresses mouse Type I procollagen α1 chain (Col1a1) with mCerulean replacing exon 2-3 retaining N-propeptide minor triple helix and N-terminal cleavage site
Depositing lab: Sergey Leikin. Publication: Noncanonical autophagy at ER exit sites regulates procollagen turnover. Omari S, Makareeva E, Roberts-Pilgrim A, Mirigian L, Jarnik M, Ott C, Lippincott-Schwartz J, Leikin S. Proc Natl Acad Sci U S A. 2018 Oct 23;115(43):E10099-E10108. doi: 10.1073/pnas.1814552115. Epub 2018 Oct 4. PubMed 30287488.
Backbone
  Vector backbone: pcDNA3.1
  Backbone size w/o insert (bp): 5300
  Total vector size (bp): 10506
  Vector type: Mammalian Expression
  Selectable markers: Neomycin (select with G418)
Growth in bacteria
  Bacterial resistance: Ampicillin, 100 μg/mL
  Growth temperature: 37°C
  Growth strain: DH5alpha
  Growth instructions: Originally grown in One Shot TOP10 Chemically competent E. coli
  Copy number: Unknown
Gene/Insert
  Gene/Insert name: Type I procollagen α1 chain (alt name: Col1a1)
  Species: M. musculus (mouse)
  Insert size (bp): 5122
  Mutation: Col1a1 exons 2-3 replaced by fluorescent tag
  GenBank ID: NM_007742
  Entrez Gene: Col1a1 (a.k.a. Col1a-1, Cola-1, Cola1, Mov-13, Mov13)
  Promoter: CMV
  Tag / fusion protein: mCerulean (N terminal on insert)
  Cloning method: Restriction Enzyme; 5′ cloning site Nhei, HindIII, AflII (not destroyed); 3′ cloning site NotI (not destroyed)
  Sequencing primers: 5′ CGC AAA TGG GCG GTA GGC GTG; 3′ TAG AAG GCA CAG TCG AGG
Terms and licenses: Academic/Nonprofit Terms; Industry Terms: Not Available to Industry
Depositor comments: These mouse type I procollagen plasmids were designed for immortalized and primary murine osteoblasts and fibroblasts. Their expression in other cells might cause significant disruption of assembly, folding and trafficking of type I procollagen, resulting in artifacts. Even in osteoblasts and fibroblasts a fraction of transfected chains, particularly proα2, might be trafficked/degraded as monomers instead of being integrated into procollagen heterotrimers. In our experience, the best evidence of normal behavior of the transfected chains is the appearance of fluorescent extracellular collagen fibers ~ 12 h after transfection. Fluorescent molecules should be incorporated into fibers even when the transfected chains contain the N-propeptide cleavage site, because the cleavage is highly conformation sensitive and always incomplete. We recommend following these guidelines when using the plasmids 1) Only mouse cells that have high expression of endogenous type I procollagen are suitable for studies of physiologically-relevant processes with these constructs. 2) At least 100 μM ascorbic acid at and after transfection is required to ensure proper procollagen folding (for some cells, preincubation with ascorbic acid before transfection might be needed). 3) Optimization of transfection efficiency is needed for all cell types. 4) Experiments beyond 24h after transfection are not recommended, to avoid excessive accumulation of aggregates and cell malfunction caused by increased procollagen synthesis. 5) Lack of extracellular fluorescent fibers 12-24 h after transfection indicates improper procollagen synthesis/trafficking or cellular malfunction. 6) Excessive expression of transfected chains might cause rapid accumulation of large procollagen aggregates in the ER, resulting in cellular malfunction and death. Contact information: Shakib Omari () Sergey Leikin ()
How to cite: mCerulean-proα1(I) was a gift from Sergey Leikin (Addgene plasmid # 119842 ; http://n2t.net/addgene:119842 ; RRID:Addgene_119842)
